Addgene plasmid #189560: pSCM167-Venus-VF-hADAM10(aa220-654)
Purpose: Protein expression ADAM10 in mammalian cells. Contains metalloprotease, disintegrin, and cysteine rich domains--amino acids 220-654
Depositing lab: Haian Fu. Depositing organization: Emory University.
Backbone
  Vector backbone: pSCM167-Venus (Fu lab)
  Backbone manufacturer: Customized backbone from Fu lab
  Vector type: Mammalian Expression
Growth in bacteria
  Bacterial resistance: Ampicillin, 100 μg/mL
  Growth temperature: 37°C
  Growth strain: DH5alpha
  Copy number: High Copy
Gene/Insert
  Gene/Insert name: truncated ADAM metallopeptidase domain 10 (alt name: ADAM10; RAK; kuz; AD10; AD18; MADM; CD156c; CDw156; HsT18717)
  Species: H. sapiens (human)
  Mutation: contains aa 220-654
  Entrez Gene: ADAM10 (a.k.a. AD10, AD18, CD156c, CDw156, HsT18717, MADM, RAK, kuz)
  Tag / fusion protein: VF (N terminal on insert)
  Cloning method: Gateway Cloning
Terms and licenses: Academic/Nonprofit Terms; Industry Terms: Not Available to Industry
How to cite: pSCM167-Venus-VF-hADAM10(aa220-654) was a gift from Haian Fu (Addgene plasmid # 189560 ; http://n2t.net/addgene:189560 ; RRID:Addgene_189560)
