[The description below was written by a language model from this plasmid's Addgene catalogue record and pLannotate feature annotations shown in this document.]
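Description:
pSCM167-Venus-VF-hADAM10(aa220-654) is a mammalian expression plasmid of about 7.5 kb, built on a customized pSCM167-Venus backbone, that produces a truncated human ADAM10 fused at its N terminus to a "VF" tag. The feature table indicates that this tag consists of the yellow fluorescent protein Venus followed by a FLAG epitope. Transcription is driven by the human cytomegalovirus immediate-early enhancer and promoter and terminated by the bovine growth hormone polyadenylation signal. The ADAM10 fragment was introduced by Gateway cloning and is therefore flanked by attB1 and attB2 recombination sites, with attB1 lying between the tag and the insert. T7 and SP6 phage promoters bracket the cassette. A short match annotated as a truncated HIV-1 LTR fragment just after the CMV promoter is only a few dozen bases long and does not indicate a lentiviral vector.

The insert encodes amino acids 220–654 of ADAM10, a region the record describes as containing the metalloprotease, disintegrin and cysteine-rich domains. In bacteria the plasmid replicates from a high-copy ColE1/pUC-type origin and is selected with ampicillin through the β-lactamase gene; an f1 origin is also present. A separate SV40 promoter-driven neo cassette with an SV40 polyadenylation signal would allow G418-type selection in mammalian cells. The remaining annotated lac-region, ble and bom fragments appear to be backbone remnants. The stated purpose is expression of this ADAM10 fragment in mammalian cells. The fluorescent and epitope tags would permit visualization and antibody-based detection of the fusion protein, though the record does not specify a particular assay.
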