Features (pLannotate 1.2.2; 25 found; start..end, strand, type, name):
      1..380     +  enhancer       CMV enhancer: human cytomegalovirus immediate early enhancer
    381..584     +  promoter       CMV promoter: human cytomegalovirus (CMV) immediate early promoter
    580..613     +  LTR            5' LTR (truncated) (fragment): truncated 5' long terminal repeat (LTR) from HIV-1
    629..647     +  promoter       T7 promoter: promoter for bacteriophage T7 RNA polymerase
    664..1380    +  CDS            Venus: Venus is a basic (constitutively fluorescent) yellow fluorescent protein published in 2002, derived from Aequorea victoria. It is reported to be a rapidly-maturing weak dimer with moderate acid sensitivity.
   1423..1443    +  CDS            FLAG (fragment): FLAG® epitope tag, followed by an enterokinase cleavage site
   1465..1489    +  protein_bind   attB1: mutant version of attB; recombination site for the Gateway® BP reaction BP Clonase™
   1513..2814    +  CDS            ADAM10 (fragment): ADA10_HUMAN - Also known as KUZ, MADM. Experimental evidence at protein level: Swiss-Prot protein existence level 1. (Microbial infection) Promotes the cytotoxic activity of S.aureus hly by binding to the toxin at zonula adherens and promoting formation of toxin pores. From Homo sapiens (Human).
   2816..2840    -  protein_bind   attB2: mutant version of attB; recombination site for the Gateway® BP reaction BP Clonase™
   2859..2877    -  promoter       SP6 promoter: promoter for bacteriophage SP6 RNA polymerase
   2903..3127    +  polyA_signal   bGH poly(A) signal: bovine growth hormone polyadenylation signal
   3131..3152    +  promoter       SV40 promoter (fragment): SV40 enhancer and early promoter
   3173..3601    +  rep_origin     f1 ori (sequence partly withheld): f1 bacteriophage origin of replication; arrow indicates direction of (+) strand synthesis
   3615..3944    +  promoter       SV40 promoter: SV40 enhancer and early promoter
   4011..4802    +  CDS            neo: KKA2_KLEPN - Also known as kan, nptII. Experimental evidence at protein level: Swiss-Prot protein existence level 1. Resistance to kanamycin, neomycin, paromomycin, ribostamycin, butirosin and gentamicin B. From Klebsiella pneumoniae.
   4826..4984    +  CDS            ble (fragment): BLE_KLEPN - Experimental evidence at protein level: Swiss-Prot protein existence level 1. Binding protein with a strong affinity to the bleomycin family of antibiotics. Binds to CL990; an antimitotic-antibiotic compound. From Klebsiella pneumoniae.
   4979..5100    +  polyA_signal   SV40 poly(A) signal: SV40 polyadenylation signal
   5173..5189    -  protein_bind   lac operator: The lac repressor binds to the lac operator to inhibit transcription in E. coli. This inhibition can be relieved by adding lactose or isopropyl-β-D-thiogalactopyranoside (IPTG). lac repressor encoded by lacI
   5197..5227    -  promoter       lac promoter: promoter for the E. coli lac operon
   5242..5263    -  protein_bind   CAP binding site: CAP binding activates transcription in the presence of cAMP. E. coli catabolite activator protein
   5276..5368    -  CDS            lacI (fragment): lac repressor; lacI; The lac repressor binds to the lac operator to inhibit transcription in E. coli. This inhibition can be relieved by adding lactose or isopropyl-β-D-thiogalactopyranoside (IPTG).
   5551..6139    -  rep_origin     ori: high-copy-number ColE1/pMB1/pBR322/pUC origin of replication
   6310..7170    -  CDS            AmpR: β-lactamase; bla; confers resistance to ampicillin, carbenicillin, and related antibiotics
   7171..7275    -  promoter       AmpR promoter: bla
   7334..7386    -  misc_feature   bom (fragment): basis of mobility region from pBR322
>Addgene plasmid #189560 | pSCM167-Venus-VF-hADAM10(aa220-654) | addgene full sequence | sequence record 384135 | Addgene NGS Result
GACATTGATTATTGACTAGTTATTAATAGTAATCAATTACGGGGTCATTAGTTCATAGCCCATATATGGA
GTTCCGCGTTACATAACTTACGGTAAATGGCCCGCCTGGCTGACCGCCCAACGACCCCCGCCCATTGACG
TCAATAATGACGTATGTTCCCATAGTAACGCCAATAGGGACTTTCCATTGACGTCAATGGGTGGAGTATT
TACGGTAAACTGCCCACTTGGCAGTACATCAAGTGTATCATATGCCAAGTACGCCCCCTATTGACGTCAA
TGACGGTAAATGGCCCGCCTGGCATTATGCCCAGTACATGACCTTATGGGACTTTCCTACTTGGCAGTAC
ATCTACGTATTAGTCATCGCTATTACCATGGTGATGCGGTTTTGGCAGTACATCAATGGGCGTGGATAGC
GGTTTGACTCACGGGGATTTCCAAGTCTCCACCCCATTGACGTCAATGGGAGTTTGTTTTGGCACCAAAA
TCAACGGGACTTTCCAAAATGTCGTAACAACTCCGCCCCATTGACGCAAATGGGCGGTAGGCGTGTACGG
TGGGAGGTCTATATAAGCAGAGCTCTCTGGCTAACTAGAGAACCCACTGCTTACTGGCTTATCGAAATTA
ATACGACTCACTATAGGGAGACCCAAGCTTACCATGGTGAGCAAGGGCGAGGAGCTGTTCACCGGGGTGG
TGCCCATCCTGGTCGAGCTGGACGGCGACGTAAACGGCCACAAGTTCAGCGTGTCCGGCGAGGGCGAGGG
CGATGCCACCTACGGCAAGCTGACCCTGAAGCTGATCTGCACCACCGGCAAGCTGCCCGTGCCCTGGCCC
ACCCTCGTGACCACCCTGGGCTACGGCCTGCAGTGCTTCGCCCGCTACCCCGACCACATGAAGCAGCACG
ACTTCTTCAAGTCCGCCATGCCCGAAGGCTACGTCCAGGAGCGCACCATCTTCTTCAAGGACGACGGCAA
CTACAAGACCCGCGCCGAGGTGAAGTTCGAGGGCGACACCCTGGTGAACCGCATCGAGCTGAAGGGCATC
GACTTCAAGGAGGACGGCAACATCCTGGGGCACAAGCTGGAGTACAACTACAACAGCCACAACGTCTATA
TCACCGCCGACAAGCAGAAGAACGGCATCAAGGCCAACTTCAAGATCCGCCACAACATCGAGGACGGCGG
CGTGCAGCTCGCCGACCACTACCAGCAGAACACCCCCATCGGCGACGGCCCCGTGCTGCTGCCCGACAAC
CACTACCTGAGCTACCAGTCCGCCCTGAGCAAAGACCCCAACGAGAAGCGCGATCACATGGTCCTGCTGG
AGTTCGTGACCGCCGCCGGGATCACTCTCGGCATGGACGAGCTGTACAAGGGAGGGGGTGGATCTGGAGG
GGGTGGATCTAAGCTTATGGACTACAAGGACGACGATGACAAGGGTGGTGGATCCGAATTATCAACAAGT
TTGTACAAAAAAGCAGGCTTCGAAGGAGATAGAACCATGGCCACTTGTCAGCTTTATATTCAGACTGATC
ATTTGTTCTTTAAATATTACGGAACACGAGAAGCTGTGATTGCCCAGATATCCAGTCATGTTAAAGCGAT
TGATACAATTTACCAGACCACAGACTTCTCCGGAATCCGTAACATCAGTTTCATGGTGAAACGCATAAGA
ATCAATACAACTGCTGATGAGAAGGACCCTACGAATCCTTTCCGTTTCCCAAATATTGGTGTGGAGAAGT
TTCTGGAATTGAATTCTGAGCAGAATCATGATGACTACTGTTTGGCCCATGTCTTCACAGACCGAGATTT
TGATGATGGCGTACTTGGTCTGGCTTGGGTTGGAGCACCTTCAGGAAGCTCTGGAGGAATATGTGAAAAA
AGTAAACTCTATTCAGATGGTAAGAAGAAGTCCTTAAACACTGGAATTATTACTGTTCAGAACTATGGGT
CTCATGTACCTCCCAAAGTCTCTCACATTACTTTTGCTCACGAAGTTGGACATAACTTTGGATCCCCACA
TGATTCTGGAACAGAGTGCACACCAGGAGAATCTAAGAATTTGGGTCAAAAAGAAAATGGCAATTACATC
ATGTATGCAAGAGCAACATCTGGGGACAAACTTAACAACAATAAATTCTCACTCTGTAGTATTAGAAATA
TAAGCCAAGTTCTTGAGAAGAAGAGAAACAACTGTTTTGTTGAATCTGGCCAACCTATTTGTGGAAATGG
AATGGTAGAACAAGGTGAAGAATGTGATTGTGGCTATAGTGACCAGTGTAAAGATGAATGCTGCTTCGAT
GCAAATCAACCAGAGGGAAGAAAATGCAAACTGAAACCTGGGAAACAGTGCAGTCCAAGTCAAGGTCCTT
GTTGTACAGCACAGTGTGCATTCAAGTCAAAGTCTGAGAAGTGTCGGGATGATTCAGACTGTGCAAGGGA
AGGAATATGTAATGGCTTCACAGCTCTCTGCCCAGCATCTGACCCTAAACCAAACTTCACAGACTGTAAT
AGGCATACACAAGTGTGCATTAATGGGCAATGTGCAGGTTCTATCTGTGAGAAATATGGCTTAGAGGAGT
GTACGTGTGCCAGTTCTGATGGCAAAGATGATAAAGAATTATGCCATGTATGCTGTATGAAGAAAATGGA
CCCATCAACTTGTGCCAGTACAGGGTCTGTGCAGTGGAGTAGGCACTTCAGTGGTCGAACCATCACCCTG
CAACCTGGATCCCCTTGCAACGATTTTAGAGGTTACTGTGATGTCTTCATGCGGTGCAGATTAGTAGATG
CTGATGGTCCTCTAAACCCAGCTTTCTTGTACAAAGTGGTTGATCTAGAGGGCCCTATTCTATAGTGTCA
CCTAAATGCTAGAGCTCGCTGATCAGCCTCGACTGTGCCTTCTAGTTGCCAGCCATCTGTTGTTTGCCCC
TCCCCCGTGCCTTCCTTGACCCTGGAAGGTGCCACTCCCACTGTCCTTTCCTAATAAAATGAGGAAATTG
CATCGCATTGTCTGAGTAGGTGTCATTCTATTCTGGGGGGTGGGGTGGGGCAGGACAGCAAGGGGGAGGA
TTGGGAAGACAATAGCAGGCATGCTGGGGATGCGGTGGGCTCTATGGCTTCTGAGGCGGAAAGAACCAGC
TGGGGCTCTAGGGGGTATCCCC
[124 nt withheld, positions 3173-3296]
C
[91 nt withheld, positions 3298-3388]
A
[49 nt withheld, positions 3390-3438]
CCTTTGACGTTGGAGTCCACGTTCTTT
[37 nt withheld, positions 3466-3502]
ACCCTATCTCGGTCTATTCTTTTGATTTATAAGGGATTTTGCCGATTTCGGCCTATTGGTTAAAAAATGA
GCTGATTTAACAAAAATTTAACGCGAATTAATTCTGTGGAATGTGTGTCAGTTAGGGTGTGGAAAGTCCC
CAGGCTCCCCAGCAGGCAGAAGTATGCAAAGCATGCATCTCAATTAGTCAGCAACCAGGTGTGGAAAGTC
CCCAGGCTCCCCAGCAGGCAGAAGTATGCAAAGCATGCATCTCAATTAGTCAGCAACCATAGTCCCGCCC
CTAACTCCGCCCATCCCGCCCCTAACTCCGCCCAGTTCCGCCCATTCTCCGCCCCATGGCTGACTAATTT
TTTTTATTTATGCAGAGGCCGAGGCCGCCTCTGCCTCTGAGCTATTCCAGAAGTAGTGAGGAGGCTTTTT
TGGAGGCCTAGGCTTTTGCAAAAAGCTCCCGGGAGCTTGTATATCCATTTTCGGATCTGATCAAGAGACA
GGATGAGGATCGTTTCGCATGATTGAACAAGATGGATTGCACGCAGGTTCTCCGGCCGCTTGGGTGGAGA
GGCTATTCGGCTATGACTGGGCACAACAGACAATCGGCTGCTCTGATGCCGCCGTGTTCCGGCTGTCAGC
GCAGGGGCGCCCGGTTCTTTTTGTCAAGACCGACCTGTCCGGTGCCCTGAATGAACTGCAGGACGAGGCA
GCGCGGCTATCGTGGCTGGCCACGACGGGCGTTCCTTGCGCAGCTGTGCTCGACGTTGTCACTGAAGCGG
GAAGGGACTGGCTGCTATTGGGCGAAGTGCCGGGGCAGGATCTCCTGTCATCTCACCTTGCTCCTGCCGA
GAAAGTATCCATCATGGCTGATGCAATGCGGCGGCTGCATACGCTTGATCCGGCTACCTGCCCATTCGAC
CACCAAGCGAAACATCGCATCGAGCGAGCACGTACTCGGATGGAAGCCGGTCTTGTCGATCAGGATGATC
TGGACGAAGAGCATCAGGGGCTCGCGCCAGCCGAACTGTTCGCCAGGCTCAAGGCGCGCATGCCCGACGG
CGAGGATCTCGTCGTGACCCATGGCGATGCCTGCTTGCCGAATATCATGGTGGAAAATGGCCGCTTTTCT
GGATTCATCGACTGTGGCCGGCTGGGTGTGGCGGACCGCTATCAGGACATAGCGTTGGCTACCCGTGATA
TTGCTGAAGAGCTTGGCGGCGAATGGGCTGACCGCTTCCTCGTGCTTTACGGTATCGCCGCTCCCGATTC
GCAGCGCATCGCCTTCTATCGCCTTCTTGACGAGTTCTTCTGAGCGGGACTCTGGGGTTCGAAATGACCG
ACCAAGCGACGCCCAACCTGCCATCACGAGATTTCGATTCCACCGCCGCCTTCTATGAAAGGTTGGGCTT
CGGAATCGTTTTCCGGGACGCCGGCTGGATGATCCTCCAGCGCGGGGATCTCATGCTGGAGTTCTTCGCC
CACCCCAACTTGTTTATTGCAGCTTATAATGGTTACAAATAAAGCAATAGCATCACAAATTTCACAAATA
AAGCATTTTTTTCACTGCATTCTAGTTGTGGTTTGTCCAAACTCATCAATGTATCTTATCATGTCTGTAT
ACCGTCGACCTCTAGCTAGAGCTTGGCGTAATCATGGTCATAGCTGTTTCCTGTGTGAAATTGTTATCCG
CTCACAATTCCACACAACATACGAGCCGGAAGCATAAAGTGTAAAGCCTGGGGTGCCTAATGAGTGAGCT
AACTCACATTAATTGCGTTGCGCTCACTGCCCGCTTTCCAGTCGGGAAACCTGTCGTGCCAGCTGCATTA
ATGAATCGGCCAACGCGCGGGGAGAGGCGGTTTGCGTATTGGGCGCTCTTCCGCTTCCTCGCTCACTGAC
TCGCTGCGCTCGGTCGTTCGGCTGCGGCGAGCGGTATCAGCTCACTCAAAGGCGGTAATACGGTTATCCA
CAGAATCAGGGGATAACGCAGGAAAGAACATGTGAGCAAAAGGCCAGCAAAAGGCCAGGAACCGTAAAAA
GGCCGCGTTGCTGGCGTTTTTCCATAGGCTCCGCCCCCCTGACGAGCATCACAAAAATCGACGCTCAAGT
CAGAGGTGGCGAAACCCGACAGGACTATAAAGATACCAGGCGTTTCCCCCTGGAAGCTCCCTCGTGCGCT
CTCCTGTTCCGACCCTGCCGCTTACCGGATACCTGTCCGCCTTTCTCCCTTCGGGAAGCGTGGCGCTTTC
TCATAGCTCACGCTGTAGGTATCTCAGTTCGGTGTAGGTCGTTCGCTCCAAGCTGGGCTGTGTGCACGAA
CCCCCCGTTCAGCCCGACCGCTGCGCCTTATCCGGTAACTATCGTCTTGAGTCCAACCCGGTAAGACACG
ACTTATCGCCACTGGCAGCAGCCACTGGTAACAGGATTAGCAGAGCGAGGTATGTAGGCGGTGCTACAGA
GTTCTTGAAGTGGTGGCCTAACTACGGCTACACTAGAAGAACAGTATTTGGTATCTGCGCTCTGCTGAAG
CCAGTTACCTTCGGAAAAAGAGTTGGTAGCTCTTGATCCGGCAAACAAACCACCGCTGGTAGCGGTGGTT
TTTTTGTTTGCAAGCAGCAGATTACGCGCAGAAAAAAAGGATCTCAAGAAGATCCTTTGATCTTTTCTAC
GGGGTCTGACGCTCAGTGGAACGAAAACTCACGTTAAGGGATTTTGGTCATGAGATTATCAAAAAGGATC
TTCACCTAGATCCTTTTAAATTAAAAATGAAGTTTTAAATCAATCTAAAGTATATATGAGTAAACTTGGT
CTGACAGTTACCAATGCTTAATCAGTGAGGCACCTATCTCAGCGATCTGTCTATTTCGTTCATCCATAGT
TGCCTGACTCCCCGTCGTGTAGATAACTACGATACGGGAGGGCTTACCATCTGGCCCCAGTGCTGCAATG
ATACCGCGAGACCCACGCTCACCGGCTCCAGATTTATCAGCAATAAACCAGCCAGCCGGAAGGGCCGAGC
GCAGAAGTGGTCCTGCAACTTTATCCGCCTCCATCCAGTCTATTAATTGTTGCCGGGAAGCTAGAGTAAG
TAGTTCGCCAGTTAATAGTTTGCGCAACGTTGTTGCCATTGCTACAGGCATCGTGGTGTCACGCTCGTCG
TTTGGTATGGCTTCATTCAGCTCCGGTTCCCAACGATCAAGGCGAGTTACATGATCCCCCATGTTGTGCA
AAAAAGCGGTTAGCTCCTTCGGTCCTCCGATCGTTGTCAGAAGTAAGTTGGCCGCAGTGTTATCACTCAT
GGTTATGGCAGCACTGCATAATTCTCTTACTGTCATGCCATCCGTAAGATGCTTTTCTGTGACTGGTGAG
TACTCAACCAAGTCATTCTGAGAATAGTGTATGCGGCGACCGAGTTGCTCTTGCCCGGCGTCAATACGGG
ATAATACCGCGCCACATAGCAGAACTTTAAAAGTGCTCATCATTGGAAAACGTTCTTCGGGGCGAAAACT
CTCAAGGATCTTACCGCTGTTGAGATCCAGTTCGATGTAACCCACTCGTGCACCCAACTGATCTTCAGCA
TCTTTTACTTTCACCAGCGTTTCTGGGTGAGCAAAAACAGGAAGGCAAAATGCCGCAAAAAAGGGAATAA
GGGCGACACGGAAATGTTGAATACTCATACTCTTCCTTTTTCAATATTATTGAAGCATTTATCAGGGTTA
TTGTCTCATGAGCGGATACATATTTGAATGTATTTAGAAAAATAAACAAATAGGGGTTCCGCGCACATTT
CCCCGAAAAGTGCCACCTGACGTCGACGGATCGGGAGATCTCCCGATCCCCTATGGTGCACTCTCAGTAC
AATCTGCTCTGATGCCGCATAGTTAAGCCAGTATCTGCTCCCTGCTTGTGTGTTGGAGGTCGCTGAGTAG
TGCGCGAGCAAAATTTAAGCTACAACAAGGCAAGGCTTGACCGACAATTGCATGAAGAATCTGCTTAGGG
TTAGGCGTTTTGCGCTGCTTCGCGATGTACGGGCCAGATATACGCGTT
